>Addgene plasmid #142180 | TFORF2167 | addgene full sequence | sequence record 391450 | Addgene NGS Result
TTAATGTAGTCTTATGCAATACTCTTGTAGTCTTGCAACATGGTAACGATGAGTTAGCAACATGCCTTAC
AAGGAGAGAAAAAGCACCGTGCATGCCGATTGGTGGAAGTAAGGTGGTACGATCGTGCCTTATTAGGAAG
GCAACAGACGGGTCTGACATGGATTGGACGAACCACTGAATTGCCGCATTGCAGAGATATTGTATTTAAG
TGCCTAGCTCGATACATAAACGGGTCTCTCTGGTTAGACCAGATCTGAGCCTGGGAGCTCTCTGGCTAAC
TAGGGAACCCACTGCTTAAGCCTCAATAAAGCTTGCCTTGAGTGCTTCAAGTAGTGTGTGCCCGTCTGTT
GTGTGACTCTGGTAACTAGAGATCCCTCAGACCCTTTTAGTCAGTGTGGAAAATCTCTAGCAGTGGCGCC
CGAACAGGGACTTGAAAGCGAAAGGGAAACCAGAGGAGCTCTCTCGACGCAGGACTCGGCTTGCTGAAGC
GCGCACGGCAAGAGGCGAGGGGCGGCGACTGGTGAGTACGCCAAAAATTTTGACTAGCGGAGGCTAGAAG
GAGAGAGATGGGTGCGAGAGCGTCAGTATTAAGCGGGGGAGAATTAGATCGCGATGGGAAAAAATTCGGT
TAAGGCCAGGGGGAAAGAAAAAATATAAATTAAAACATATAGTATGGGCAAGCAGGGAGCTAGAACGATT
CGCAGTTAATCCTGGCCTGTTAGAAACATCAGAAGGCTGTAGACAAATACTGGGACAGCTACAACCATCC
CTTCAGACAGGATCAGAAGAACTTAGATCATTATATAATACAGTAGCAACCCTCTATTGTGTGCATCAAA
GGATAGAGATAAAAGACACCAAGGAAGCTTTAGACAAGATAGAGGAAGAGCAAAACAAAAGTAAGACCAC
CGCACAGCAAGCGGCCGCTGATCTTCAGACCTGGAGGAGGAGATATGAGGGACAATTGGAGAAGTGAATT
ATATAAATATAAAGTAGTAAAAATTGAACCATTAGGAGTAGCACCCACCAAGGCAAAGAGAAGAGTGGTG
CAGAGAGAAAAAAGAGCAGTGGGAATAGGAGCTTTGTTCCTTGGGTTCTTGGGAGCAGCAGGAAGCACTA
TGGGCGCAGCGTCAATGACGCTGACGGTACAGGCCAGACAATTATTGTCTGGTATAGTGCAGCAGCAGAA
CAATTTGCTGAGGGCTATTGAGGCGCAACAGCATCTGTTGCAACTCACAGTCTGGGGCATCAAGCAGCTC
CAGGCAAGAATCCTGGCTGTGGAAAGATACCTAAAGGATCAACAGCTCCTGGGGATTTGGGGTTGCTCTG
GAAAACTCATTTGCACCACTGCTGTGCCTTGGAATGCTAGTTGGAGTAATAAATCTCTGGAACAGATTTG
GAATCACACGACCTGGATGGAGTGGGACAGAGAAATTAACAATTACACAAGCTTAATACACTCCTTAATT
GAAGAATCGCAAAACCAGCAAGAAAAGAATGAACAAGAATTATTGGAATTAGATAAATGGGCAAGTTTGT
GGAATTGGTTTAACATAACAAATTGGCTGTGGTATATAAAATTATTCATAATGATAGTAGGAGGCTTGGT
AGGTTTAAGAATAGTTTTTGCTGTACTTTCTATAGTGAATAGAGTTAGGCAGGGATATTCACCATTATCG
TTTCAGACCCACCTCCCAACCCCGAGGGGACCCATGCATTGCATCTCAATTAGTCAGCAACCAGGTGTGG
AAAGTCCCCAGGCTCCCCAGCAGGCAGAAGTATGCAAAGCATGCGTCTCAATTAGTCAGCAACCATAGTC
CCGCCCCTAACTCCGCCCATCCCGCCCCTAACTCCGCCCAGTTCCGCCCATTCTCCGCCCCATGGCTGAC
TAATTTTTTTTATTTATGCAGAGGCCGAGGCCGCCTCGGCCTCTGAGCTATTCCAGAAGTAGTGAGGAGG
CTTTTTTGGAGGCCTAGGCTTTTGCAAAAAGCTTTCTAGAGGTACCACCGGAGCTTACCATGACCGAGTA
CAAGCCCACGGTGCGCCTCGCCACCCGCGACGACGTCCCCAGGGCCGTACGCACCCTCGCCGCCGCGTTC
GCCGACTACCCCGCCACGCGCCACACCGTCGATCCGGACCGCCACATCGAGCGGGTCACCGAGCTGCAAG
AACTCTTCCTCACGCGCGTCGGGCTCGACATCGGCAAGGTGTGGGTCGCGGACGACGGCGCCGCCGTGGC
GGTCTGGACCACGCCGGAGAGCGTCGAAGCGGGGGCGGTGTTCGCCGAGATCGGCCCGCGCATGGCCGAG
TTGAGCGGTTCCCGGCTGGCCGCGCAGCAACAGATGGAAGGCCTCCTGGCGCCGCACCGGCCCAAGGAGC
CCGCGTGGTTCCTGGCCACCGTCGGCGTCTCGCCCGACCACCAGGGCAAGGGTCTGGGCAGCGCCGTCGT
GCTCCCCGGAGTGGAGGCGGCCGAGCGCGCCGGGGTGCCCGCCTTCCTGGAGACCTCCGCGCCCCGCAAC
CTCCCCTTCTACGAGCGGCTCGGCTTCACCGTCACCGCCGACGTCGAGGTGCCCGAAGGACCGCGCACCT
GGTGCATGACCCGCAAGCCCGGTGCCAGTTAACGAATTCTAGATCTTGAGACAAATGGCAGTATTCATCC
ACAATTTTAAAAGAAAAGGGGGGATTGGGGGGTACAGTGCAGGGGAAAGAATAGTAGACATAATAGCAAC
AGACATACAAACTAAAGAATTACAAAAACAAATTACAAAAATTCAAAATTTTCGGGTTTATTACAGGGAC
AGCAGAGATCCACTTTGGCGCCGGCTCGAGGCCTGCAGGTGCAAAGATGGATAAAGTTTTAAACAGAGAG
GAATCTTTGCAGCTAATGGACCTTCTAGGTCTTGAAAGGAGTGGGAATTGGCTCCGGTGCCCGTCAGTGG
GCAGAGCGCACATCGCCCACAGTCCCCGAGAAGTTGGGGGGAGGGGTCGGCAATTGAACCGGTGCCTAGA
GAAGGTGGCGCGGGGTAAACTGGGAAAGTGATGTCGTGTACTGGCTCCGCCTTTTTCCCGAGGGTGGGGG
AGAACCGTATATAAGTGCAGTAGTCGCCGTGAACGTTCTTTTTCGCAACGGGTTTGCCGCCAGAACACAG
GTAAGTGCCGTGTGTGGTTCCCGCGGGCCTGGCCTCTTTACGGGTTATGGCCCTTGCGTGCCTTGAATTA
CTTCCACCTGGCTGCAGTACGTGATTCTTGATCCCGAGCTTCGGGTTGGAAGTGGGTGGGAGAGTTCGAG
GCCTTGCGCTTAAGGAGCCCCTTCGCCTCGTGCTTGAGTTGAGGCCTGGCCTGGGCGCTGGGGCCGCCGC
GTGCGAATCTGGTGGCACCTTCGCGCCTGTCTCGCTGCTTTCGATAAGTCTCTAGCCATTTAAAATTTTT
GATGACCTGCTGCGACGCTTTTTTTCTGGCAAGATAGTCTTGTAAATGCGGGCCAAGATCTGCACACTGG
TATTTCGGTTTTTGGGGCCGCGGGCGGCGACGGGGCCCGTGCGTCCCAGCGCACATGTTCGGCGAGGCGG
GGCCTGCGAGCGCGGCCACCGAGAATCGGACGGGGGTAGTCTCAAGCTGGCCGGCCTGCTCTGGTGCCTG
GCCTCGCGCCGCCGTGTATCGCCCCGCCCTGGGCGGCAAGGCTGGCCCGGTCGGCACCAGTTGCGTGAGC
GGAAAGATGGCCGCTTCCCGGCCCTGCTGCAGGGAGCTCAAAATGGAGGACGCGGCGCTCGGGAGAGCGG
GCGGGTGAGTCACCCACACAAAGGAAAAGGGCCTTTCCGTCCTCAGCCGTCGCTTCATGTGACTCCACGG
AGTACCGGGCGCCGTCCAGGCACCTCGATTAGTTCTCGAGCTTTTGGAGTACGTCGTCTTTAGGTTGGGG
GGAGGGGTTTTATGCGATGGAGTTTCCCCACACTGAGTGGGTGGAGACTGAAGTTAGGCCAGCTTGGCAC
TTGATGTAATTCTCCTTGGAATTTGCCCTTTTTGAGTTTGGATCTTGGTTCATTCTCAAGCCTCAGACAG
TGGTTCAAAGTTTTTTTCTTCCATTTCAGGTGTCGTGAGGCTAGCACCGCCACCATGTGGATGAATTCCA
TTCTTCCTATTTTTCTTTTCAGGTCTGTGCGGCTGCTAAAGAACGACCCAGTCAACTTGCAGAAATTCTC
TTACACTAGTGAGGATGAGGCCTGGAAGACGTACCTAGAAAACCCGTTGACAGCTGCCACAAAGGCCATG
ATGAGAGTCAATGGAGATGATGACAGTGTTGCGGCCTTGAGCTTCCTCTATGATTACTACATGGGTCCCA
AGGAGAAGCGGATATTGTCCTCCAGCACTGGGGGCAGGAATGACCAAGGAAAGAGGTACTACCATGGCAT
GGAATATGAGACGGACCTCACTCCCCTTGAAAGCCCCACACACCTCATGAAATTCCTGACAGAGAACGTG
TCTGGAACCCCAGAGTACCCAGATTTGCTCAAGAAGAATAACCTGATGAGCTTGGAGGGGGCCTTGCCCA
CCCCTGGCAAGGCAGCTCCCCTCCCTGCAGGCCCCAGCAAGCTGGAGGCCGGCTCTGTGGACAGCTACCT
GTTACCCACCACTGATATGTATGATAATGGCTCCCTCAACTCCTTGTTTGAGAGCATTCATGGGGTGCCG
CCCACACAGCGCTGGCAGCCAGACAGCACCTTCAAAGATGACCCACAGGAGTCGATGCTCTTCCCAGATA
TCCTGAAAACCTCCCCGGAACCCCCATGTCCAGAGGACTACCCCAGCCTCAAAAGTGACTTTGAATACAC
CCTGGGCTCCCCCAAAGCCATCCACATCAAGTCAGGCGAGTCACCCATGGCCTACCTCAACAAAGGCCAG
TTCTACCCCGTCACCCTGCGGACCCCAGCAGGTGGCAAAGGCCTTGCCTTGTCCTCCAACAAAGTCAAGA
GTGTGGTGATGGTTGTCTTCGACAATGAGAAGGTCCCAGTAGAGCAGCTGCGCTTCTGGAAGCACTGGCA
TTCCCGGCAACCCACTGCCAAGCAGCGGGTCATTGACGTGGCTGACTGCAAAGAAAACTTCAACACTGTG
GAGCACATTGAGGAGGTGGCCTATAATGCACTGTCCTTTGTGTGGAACGTGAATGAAGAGGCCAAGGTGT
TCATCGGCGTAAACTGTCTGAGCACAGACTTTTCCTCACAAAAGGGGGTGAAGGGTGTCCCCCTGAACCT
GCAGATTGACACCTATGACTGTGGCTTGGGCACTGAGCGCCTGGTACACCGTGCTGTCTGCCAGATCAAG
ATCTTCTGTGACAAGGGAGCTGAGAGGAAGATGCGCGATGACGAGCGGAAGCAGTTCCGGAGGAAGGTCA
AGTGCCCTGACTCCAGCAACAGTGGCGTCAAGGGCTGCCTGCTGTCGGGCTTCAGGGGCAATGAGACGAC
CTACCTTCGGCCAGAGACTGACCTGGAGACGCCACCCGTGCTGTTCATCCCCAATGTGCACTTCTCCAGC
CTGCAGCGCTCTGGAGGGGCAGCCCCCTCGGCAGGACCCAGCAGCTCCAACAGGCTGCCTCTGAAGCGTA
CCTGCTCGCCCTTCACTGAGGAGTTTGAGCCTCTGCCCTCCAAGCAGGCCAAGGAAGGCGACCTTCAGAG
AGTTCTGCTGTATGTGCGGAGGGAGACTGAGGAGGTGTTTGACGCGCTCATGTTGAAGACCCCAGACCTG
AAGGGGCTGAGGAATGCGATCTCTGAGAAGTATGGGTTCCCTGAAGAGAACATTTACAAAGTCTACAAGA
AATGCAAGCGAGGAATCTTAGTCAACATGGACAACAACATCATTCAGCATTACAGCAACCACGTCGCCTT
CCTGCTGGACATGGGGGAGCTGGACGGCAAAATTCAGATCATCCTTAAGGAGCTGTAGTAATGAACTAGT
CCGTAACTTGAAAGTATTTCGATTTCTTGGCTTTATATATCTTGTGGAAAGGACGATTGCGGACTTTCCT
GAATCGGAGAACGCGTTAAGTCGACAATCAACCTCTGGATTACAAAATTTGTGAAAGATTGACTGGTATT
CTTAACTATGTTGCTCCTTTTACGCTATGTGGATACGCTGCTTTAATGCCTTTGTATCATGCTATTGCTT
CCCGTATGGCTTTCATTTTCTCCTCCTTGTATAAATCCTGGTTGCTGTCTCTTTATGAGGAGTTGTGGCC
CGTTGTCAGGCAACGTGGCGTGGTGTGCACTGTGTTTGCTGACGCAACCCCCACTGGTTGGGGCATTGCC
ACCACCTGTCAGCTCCTTTCCGGGACTTTCGCTTTCCCCCTCCCTATTGCCACGGCGGAACTCATCGCCG
CCTGCCTTGCCCGCTGCTGGACAGGGGCTCGGCTGTTGGGCACTGACAATTCCGTGGTGTTGTCGGGGAA
ATCATCGTCCTTTCCTTGGCTGCTCGCCTGTGTTGCCACCTGGATTCTGCGCGGGACGTCCTTCTGCTAC
GTCCCTTCGGCCCTCAATCCAGCGGACCTTCCTTCCCGCGGCCTGCTGCCGGCTCTGCGGCCTCTTCCGC
GTCTTCGCCTTCGCCCTCAGACGAGTCGGATCTCCCTTTGGGCCGCCTCCCCGCGTCGACTTTAAGACCA
ATGACTTACAAGGCAGCTGTAGATCTTAGCCACTTTTTAAAAGAAAAGGGGGGACTGGAAGGGCTAATTC
ACTCCCAACGAAGACAAGATCTGCTTTTTGCTTGTACTGGGTCTCTCTGGTTAGACCAGATCTGAGCCTG
GGAGCTCTCTGGCTAACTAGGGAACCCACTGCTTAAGCCTCAATAAAGCTTGCCTTGAGTGCTTCAAGTA
GTGTGTGCCCGTCTGTTGTGTGACTCTGGTAACTAGAGATCCCTCAGACCCTTTTAGTCAGTGTGGAAAA
TCTCTAGCAGTACGTATAGTAGTTCATGTCATCTTATTATTCAGTATTTATAACTTGCAAAGAAATGAAT
ATCAGAGAGTGAGAGGAACTTGTTTATTGCAGCTTATAATGGTTACAAATAAAGCAATAGCATCACAAAT
TTCACAAATAAAGCATTTTTTTCACTGCATTCTAGTTGTGGTTTGTCCAAACTCATCAATGTATCTTATC
ATGTCTGGCTCTAGCTATCCCGCCCCTAACTCCGCCCATCCCGCCCCTAACTCCGCCCAGTTCCGCCCAT
TCTCCGCCCCATGGCTGACTAATTTTTTTTATTTATGCAGAGGCCGAGGCCGCCTCGGCCTCTGAGCTAT
TCCAGAAGTAGTGAGGAGGCTTTTTTGGAGGCCTAGGGACGTACCCAATTCGCCCTATAGTGAGTCGTAT
TACGCGCGCTCACTGGCCGTCGTTTTACAACGTCGTGACTGGGAAAACCCTGGCGTTACCCAACTTAATC
GCCTTGCAGCACATCCCCCTTTCGCCAGCTGGCGTAATAGCGAAGAGGCCCGCACCGATCGCCCTTCCCA
ACAGTTGCGCAGCCTGAATGGCGAATGGG
[124 nt withheld, positions 7520-7643]
C
[91 nt withheld, positions 7645-7735]
A
[49 nt withheld, positions 7737-7785]
CCTTTGACGTTGGAGTCCACGTTCTTT
[37 nt withheld, positions 7813-7849]
ACCCTATCTCGGTCTATTCTTTTGATTTATAAGGGATTTTGCCGATTTCGGCCTATTGGTTAAAAAATGA
GCTGATTTAACAAAAATTTAACGCGAATTTTAACAAAATATTAACGCTTACAATTTAGGTGGCACTTTTC
GGGGAAATGTGCGCGGAACCCCTATTTGTTTATTTTTCTAAATACATTCAAATATGTATCCGCTCATGAG
ACAATAACCCTGATAAATGCTTCAATAATATTGAAAAAGGAAGAGTATGAGTATTCAACATTTCCGTGTC
GCCCTTATTCCCTTTTTTGCGGCATTTTGCCTTCCTGTTTTTGCTCACCCAGAAACGCTGGTGAAAGTAA
AAGATGCTGAAGATCAGTTGGGTGCACGAGTGGGTTACATCGAACTGGATCTCAACAGCGGTAAGATCCT
TGAGAGTTTTCGCCCCGAAGAACGTTTTCCAATGATGAGCACTTTTAAAGTTCTGCTATGTGGCGCGGTA
TTATCCCGTATTGACGCCGGGCAAGAGCAACTCGGTCGCCGCATACACTATTCTCAGAATGACTTGGTTG
AGTACTCACCAGTCACAGAAAAGCATCTTACGGATGGCATGACAGTAAGAGAATTATGCAGTGCTGCCAT
AACCATGAGTGATAACACTGCGGCCAACTTACTTCTGACAACGATCGGAGGACCGAAGGAGCTAACCGCT
TTTTTGCACAACATGGGGGATCATGTAACTCGCCTTGATCGTTGGGAACCGGAGCTGAATGAAGCCATAC
CAAACGACGAGCGTGACACCACGATGCCTGTAGCAATGGCAACAACGTTGCGCAAACTATTAACTGGCGA
ACTACTTACTCTAGCTTCCCGGCAACAATTAATAGACTGGATGGAGGCGGATAAAGTTGCAGGACCACTT
CTGCGCTCGGCCCTTCCGGCTGGCTGGTTTATTGCTGATAAATCTGGAGCCGGTGAGCGTGGGTCTCGCG
GTATCATTGCAGCACTGGGGCCAGATGGTAAGCCCTCCCGTATCGTAGTTATCTACACGACGGGGAGTCA
GGCAACTATGGATGAACGAAATAGACAGATCGCTGAGATAGGTGCCTCACTGATTAAGCATTGGTAACTG
TCAGACCAAGTTTACTCATATATACTTTAGATTGATTTAAAACTTCATTTTTAATTTAAAAGGATCTAGG
TGAAGATCCTTTTTGATAATCTCATGACCAAAATCCCTTAACGTGAGTTTTCGTTCCACTGAGCGTCAGA
CCCCGTAGAAAAGATCAAAGGATCTTCTTGAGATCCTTTTTTTCTGCGCGTAATCTGCTGCTTGCAAACA
AAAAAACCACCGCTACCAGCGGTGGTTTGTTTGCCGGATCAAGAGCTACCAACTCTTTTTCCGAAGGTAA
CTGGCTTCAGCAGAGCGCAGATACCAAATACTGTTCTTCTAGTGTAGCCGTAGTTAGGCCACCACTTCAA
GAACTCTGTAGCACCGCCTACATACCTCGCTCTGCTAATCCTGTTACCAGTGGCTGCTGCCAGTGGCGAT
AAGTCGTGTCTTACCGGGTTGGACTCAAGACGATAGTTACCGGATAAGGCGCAGCGGTCGGGCTGAACGG
GGGGTTCGTGCACACAGCCCAGCTTGGAGCGAACGACCTACACCGAACTGAGATACCTACAGCGTGAGCT
ATGAGAAAGCGCCACGCTTCCCGAAGGGAGAAAGGCGGACAGGTATCCGGTAAGCGGCAGGGTCGGAACA
GGAGAGCGCACGAGGGAGCTTCCAGGGGGAAACGCCTGGTATCTTTATAGTCCTGTCGGGTTTCGCCACC
TCTGACTTGAGCGTCGATTTTTGTGATGCTCGTCAGGGGGGCGGAGCCTATGGAAAAACGCCAGCAACGC
GGCCTTTTTACGGTTCCTGGCCTTTTGCTGGCCTTTTGCTCACATGTTCTTTCCTGCGTTATCCCCTGAT
TCTGTGGATAACCGTATTACCGCCTTTGAGTGAGCTGATACCGCTCGCCGCAGCCGAACGACCGAGCGCA
GCGAGTCAGTGAGCGAGGAAGCGGAAGAGCGCCCAATACGCAAACCGCCTCTCCCCGCGCGTTGGCCGAT
TCATTAATGCAGCTGGCACGACAGGTTTCCCGACTGGAAAGCGGGCAGTGAGCGCAACGCAATTAATGTG
AGTTAGCTCACTCATTAGGCACCCCAGGCTTTACACTTTATGCTTCCGGCTCGTATGTTGTGTGGAATTG
TGAGCGGATAACAATTTCACACAGGAAACAGCTATGACCATGATTACGCCAAGCGCGCAATTAACCCTCA
CTAAAGGGAACAAAAGCTGGAGCTGCAAGC
Features (pLannotate 1.2.2; 31 found; start..end, strand, type, name):
      5..231     +  promoter       RSV promoter: Rous sarcoma virus enhancer/promoter
    232..412     +  LTR            5' LTR (truncated): truncated 5' long terminal repeat (LTR) from HIV-1
    459..584     +  misc_feature   HIV-1 Ψ: packaging signal of human immunodeficiency virus type 1
    568..931     +  CDS            HIV-1 gag (fragment): gag protein from human immunodeficiency virus 1; gag
   1077..1310    +  misc_feature   RRE: The Rev response element (RRE) of HIV-1 allows for Rev-dependent mRNA export from the nucleus to the cytoplasm.
   1687..1713    +  CDS            Rev (fragment): human immunodeficiency virus 1 (HIV-1) Rev protein; rev; enhances nuclear export of unspliced and incompletely spliced viral mRNAs
   1720..1743    +  promoter       SV40 promoter (fragment): SV40 early promoter
   1744..1815    +  promoter       SV40 promoter (fragment): SV40 enhancer and early promoter
   1839..1974    +  rep_origin     SV40 ori: SV40 origin of replication
   2020..2616    +  CDS            PuroR (fragment): puromycin N-acetyltransferase; pac from Streptomyces; confers resistance to puromycin
   2665..2782    +  misc_feature   cPPT/CTS: central polypurine tract and central termination sequence of HIV-1
   2847..2913    +  CDS            small t antigen (fragment): SV40 (simian virus 40) small t antigen
   2920..4098    +  promoter       EF-1α promoter: strong constitutive promoter for human elongation factor EF-1α
   4148..5935    +  CDS            Grhl3: GRHL3_MOUSE - Also known as Get1, Som From Mus musculus (Mouse).
   5951..6004    +  promoter       U6 promoter (fragment): RNA polymerase III promoter for human U6 snRNA
   6046..6634    +  misc_feature   WPRE: woodchuck hepatitis virus posttranscriptional regulatory element
   6685..6704    +  misc_feature   cPPT/CTS (fragment): central polypurine tract and central termination sequence of HIV-1
   6706..6939    +  LTR            3' LTR (ΔU3): self-inactivating 3' long terminal repeat (LTR) from HIV-1
   7017..7138    +  polyA_signal   SV40 poly(A) signal: SV40 polyadenylation signal
   7178..7313    +  rep_origin     SV40 ori: SV40 origin of replication
   7334..7352    -  promoter       T7 promoter: promoter for bacteriophage T7 RNA polymerase
   7360..7515    +  CDS            lacZα (fragment): LacZα fragment of β-galactosidase; lacZ fragment
   7520..7948    +  rep_origin     f1 ori (sequence partly withheld): f1 bacteriophage origin of replication; arrow indicates direction of (+) strand synthesis
   8001..8105    +  promoter       AmpR promoter: bla
   8106..8966    +  CDS            AmpR: β-lactamase; bla; confers resistance to ampicillin, carbenicillin, and related antibiotics
   9137..9725    +  rep_origin     ori: high-copy-number ColE1/pMB1/pBR322/pUC origin of replication
   9908..10000   +  CDS            lacI (fragment): lac repressor; lacI; The lac repressor binds to the lac operator to inhibit transcription in E. coli. This inhibition can be relieved by adding lactose or isopropyl-β-D-thiogalactopyranoside (IPTG).
  10013..10034   +  protein_bind   CAP binding site: CAP binding activates transcription in the presence of cAMP. E. coli catabolite activator protein
  10049..10079   +  promoter       lac promoter: promoter for the E. coli lac operon
  10087..10103   +  protein_bind   lac operator: The lac repressor binds to the lac operator to inhibit transcription in E. coli. This inhibition can be relieved by adding lactose or isopropyl-β-D-thiogalactopyranoside (IPTG). lac repressor encoded by lacI
  10148..10166   +  promoter       T3 promoter: promoter for bacteriophage T3 RNA polymerase
