[The description below was written by a language model from this plasmid's Addgene catalogue record and pLannotate feature annotations shown in this document.]
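Description:
TFORF2167 is a third-generation, self-inactivating lentiviral expression plasmid built on the pLX_TRC317 backbone and belongs to a barcoded transcription factor ORF collection. It is propagated in E. coli through a high-copy ColE1/pUC-type origin with ampicillin resistance (AmpR/bla). An f1 origin and remnants of a lacZα/lac promoter cloning region, flanked by T7 and T3 promoters, are also present in the bacterial backbone. The depositor warns that the plasmid can recombine, which is typical of LTR-containing vectors, and a recombination-deficient strain is listed for growth.

The viral genome is transcribed from an RSV promoter fused to a truncated HIV-1 5' LTR. It carries the Ψ packaging signal with a partial gag sequence, the Rev response element for Rev-dependent nuclear export, a cPPT/CTS element, and a ΔU3 3' LTR followed by an SV40 polyadenylation signal. Two cassettes lie between the LTRs. An SV40 early promoter drives puromycin N-acetyltransferase, allowing selection of transduced mammalian cells. A human EF-1α promoter drives the human GRHL3 (grainyhead-like 3) open reading frame, with a WPRE downstream to boost transcript stability and expression. The automated annotation matched the ORF to the mouse Grhl3 orthologue, but the catalogue record specifies the human sequence, which was synthesised. The record states that each construct carries a unique 24-bp barcode. This barcode is not annotated as a feature, so its exact position cannot be given, although a short U6-derived fragment sits between the ORF and the WPRE.

The construct is intended for constitutive overexpression of GRHL3 in mammalian cells. The barcode allows the transcription factor to be identified in pooled screens, such as those for directed differentiation.
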