Addgene plasmid #142180: TFORF2167
Purpose: Lentiviral vector for overexpressing transcription factor ORFs with unique 24-bp barcodes. Barcodes facilitate identification of transcription factors in pooled screens.
Depositing lab: Feng Zhang. Depositing organization: Broad Institute. Publication: A transcription factor atlas of directed differentiation. Joung J, Ma S, Tay T, Geiger-Schuller KR, Kirchgatterer PC, Verdine VK, Guo B, Arias-Garcia MA, Allen WE, Singh A, Kuksenko O, Abudayyeh OO, Gootenberg JS, Fu Z, Macrae RK, Buenrostro JD, Regev A, Zhang F. Cell. 2023 Jan 5;186(1):209-229.e26. doi: 10.1016/j.cell.2022.11.026. PubMed 36608654.
Backbone
  Vector backbone: pLX_TRC317
  Backbone manufacturer: Broad Institute Genetic Perturbation Platform
  Backbone size w/o insert (bp): 8264
  Vector type: Mammalian Expression, Lentiviral
  Selectable markers: Puromycin
Growth in bacteria
  Bacterial resistance: Ampicillin, 100 μg/mL
  Growth temperature: 37°C
  Growth strain: NEB Stable
  Copy number: High Copy
Gene/Insert
  Gene/Insert name: GRHL3
  Species: H. sapiens (human)
  Insert size (bp): 1925
  Entrez Gene: GRHL3 (a.k.a. SOM, TFCP2L4, VWS2)
  Promoter: EF1a
  Cloning method: Unknown
  Sequencing primers: 5′ GGGTGGAGACTGAAGTTAGGCCAG; 3′ CACATAGCGTAAAAGGAGCAACATAG
Terms and licenses: Academic/Nonprofit Terms; Industry Terms: Not Available to Industry
Depositor comments: NM_021180,ENST00000236255 . The transcription factor ORF portion of this plasmid was synthesized by Genewiz. Please test multiple small colonies in case of plasmid recombination. To make this collection available in a timely manner, a portion of this collection was not fully sequenced by Addgene. If an Addgene verified full plasmid sequence is not available, please contact us prior to placing an order to request the full sequence.
How to cite: TFORF2167 was a gift from Feng Zhang (Addgene plasmid # 142180 ; http://n2t.net/addgene:142180 ; RRID:Addgene_142180)
