>Addgene plasmid #142180 | TFORF2167 | depositor partial sequence | sequence record 278678 | Insert
ACCGCCACCATGTGGATGAATTCCATTCTTCCTATTTTTCTTTTCAGGTCTGTGCGGCTGCTAAAGAACG
ACCCAGTCAACTTGCAGAAATTCTCTTACACTAGTGAGGATGAGGCCTGGAAGACGTACCTAGAAAACCC
GTTGACAGCTGCCACAAAGGCCATGATGAGAGTCAATGGAGATGATGACAGTGTTGCGGCCTTGAGCTTC
CTCTATGATTACTACATGGGTCCCAAGGAGAAGCGGATATTGTCCTCCAGCACTGGGGGCAGGAATGACC
AAGGAAAGAGGTACTACCATGGCATGGAATATGAGACGGACCTCACTCCCCTTGAAAGCCCCACACACCT
CATGAAATTCCTGACAGAGAACGTGTCTGGAACCCCAGAGTACCCAGATTTGCTCAAGAAGAATAACCTG
ATGAGCTTGGAGGGGGCCTTGCCCACCCCTGGCAAGGCAGCTCCCCTCCCTGCAGGCCCCAGCAAGCTGG
AGGCCGGCTCTGTGGACAGCTACCTGTTACCCACCACTGATATGTATGATAATGGCTCCCTCAACTCCTT
GTTTGAGAGCATTCATGGGGTGCCGCCCACACAGCGCTGGCAGCCAGACAGCACCTTCAAAGATGACCCA
CAGGAGTCGATGCTCTTCCCAGATATCCTGAAAACCTCCCCGGAACCCCCATGTCCAGAGGACTACCCCA
GCCTCAAAAGTGACTTTGAATACACCCTGGGCTCCCCCAAAGCCATCCACATCAAGTCAGGCGAGTCACC
CATGGCCTACCTCAACAAAGGCCAGTTCTACCCCGTCACCCTGCGGACCCCAGCAGGTGGCAAAGGCCTT
GCCTTGTCCTCCAACAAAGTCAAGAGTGTGGTGATGGTTGTCTTCGACAATGAGAAGGTCCCAGTAGAGC
AGCTGCGCTTCTGGAAGCACTGGCATTCCCGGCAACCCACTGCCAAGCAGCGGGTCATTGACGTGGCTGA
CTGCAAAGAAAACTTCAACACTGTGGAGCACATTGAGGAGGTGGCCTATAATGCACTGTCCTTTGTGTGG
AACGTGAATGAAGAGGCCAAGGTGTTCATCGGCGTAAACTGTCTGAGCACAGACTTTTCCTCACAAAAGG
GGGTGAAGGGTGTCCCCCTGAACCTGCAGATTGACACCTATGACTGTGGCTTGGGCACTGAGCGCCTGGT
ACACCGTGCTGTCTGCCAGATCAAGATCTTCTGTGACAAGGGAGCTGAGAGGAAGATGCGCGATGACGAG
CGGAAGCAGTTCCGGAGGAAGGTCAAGTGCCCTGACTCCAGCAACAGTGGCGTCAAGGGCTGCCTGCTGT
CGGGCTTCAGGGGCAATGAGACGACCTACCTTCGGCCAGAGACTGACCTGGAGACGCCACCCGTGCTGTT
CATCCCCAATGTGCACTTCTCCAGCCTGCAGCGCTCTGGAGGGGCAGCCCCCTCGGCAGGACCCAGCAGC
TCCAACAGGCTGCCTCTGAAGCGTACCTGCTCGCCCTTCACTGAGGAGTTTGAGCCTCTGCCCTCCAAGC
AGGCCAAGGAAGGCGACCTTCAGAGAGTTCTGCTGTATGTGCGGAGGGAGACTGAGGAGGTGTTTGACGC
GCTCATGTTGAAGACCCCAGACCTGAAGGGGCTGAGGAATGCGATCTCTGAGAAGTATGGGTTCCCTGAA
GAGAACATTTACAAAGTCTACAAGAAATGCAAGCGAGGAATCTTAGTCAACATGGACAACAACATCATTC
AGCATTACAGCAACCACGTCGCCTTCCTGCTGGACATGGGGGAGCTGGACGGCAAAATTCAGATCATCCT
TAAGGAGCTGTAGTAATGAACTAGTCCGTAACTTGAAAGTATTTCGATTTCTTGGCTTTATATATCTTGT
GGAAAGGACGATTGCGGACTTTCCTGAATCGGAGA
