>Addgene plasmid #142180 | TFORF2167 | depositor partial sequence | sequence record 278679 | Barcode
TTGCGGACTTTCCTGAATCGGAGA
